Addgene plasmid #179937: pCAG-HP1α-I165E-EGFP
Purpose: C terminal fusion of GFP to mouse HP1α (Cbx5) containing I165E mutation
Depositing lab: Andrew Newman. Depositing organization: Charite Universitaetsmedizin Berlin. Publication: Glial reactivity and cognitive decline follow chronic heterochromatin loss in neurons. Newman AG, Sharif J, Bessa P, Zaqout S, Brown JP, Richter D, Dannenberg R, Nakayama M, Mueller S, Schaub T, Manickaraj S, Boehm-Sturm P, Ohara O, Koseki H, Singh PB, Tarabykin V. Nat Commun. 2025 Aug 8;16(1):7325. doi: 10.1038/s41467-025-61319-7. PubMed 40781223.
Backbone
  Vector backbone: pCAG-eGFP
  Vector type: Mammalian Expression
Growth in bacteria
  Bacterial resistance: Ampicillin, 100 μg/mL
  Growth temperature: 37°C
  Growth strain: DH5alpha
  Copy number: High Copy
Gene/Insert
  Gene/Insert name: cbx5
  Species: M. musculus (mouse)
  Mutation: I165E
  Entrez Gene: Cbx5 (a.k.a. 2610029O15Rik, HP1, Hp1a, Hp1alpha)
  Tag / fusion protein: EGFP (C terminal on insert)
  Cloning method: Restriction Enzyme; 5′ cloning site EcoRI (not destroyed); 3′ cloning site AgeI (not destroyed)
  Sequencing primers: 5′ CAG-FW; 3′ EGFP-N
Terms and licenses: Academic/Nonprofit Terms; Industry Terms: Not Available to Industry
How to cite: pCAG-HP1α-I165E-EGFP was a gift from Andrew Newman (Addgene plasmid # 179937 ; http://n2t.net/addgene:179937 ; RRID:Addgene_179937)
