[The description below was written by a language model from this plasmid's Addgene catalogue record and pLannotate feature annotations shown in this document.]
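Description:
pCAG-HP1α-I165E-EGFP is a mammalian expression plasmid of about 6.1 kb, built on the pCAG-eGFP backbone. It produces mouse heterochromatin protein 1α (Cbx5) carrying an I165E substitution, fused at its C terminus to EGFP. It is propagated in E. coli through a high-copy ColE1/pUC-type origin and selected with ampicillin via the β-lactamase gene and its native promoter. The backbone also retains an SV40 origin of replication with an adjacent SV40 promoter fragment and poly(A) signal, along with remnants of the lac promoter/operator region and short lacI fragments. These appear to be cloning-vector leftovers rather than functional parts of the expression unit.

Expression is driven by the composite CAG promoter, annotated here as the CMV immediate-early enhancer, the chicken β-actin promoter and a chimeric chicken β-actin/rabbit β-globin intron. This combination gives strong, broadly active transcription in mammalian cells. The Cbx5 coding sequence was inserted between EcoRI and AgeI sites, both of which are retained, and it sits just upstream of the EGFP open reading frame. The transcript ends at a rabbit β-globin polyadenylation signal. The short HBB fragments flagged on either side of the cassette are most likely β-globin exon sequences belonging to the CAG cassette, not separate coding elements.

HP1α binds H3K9-methylated histone tails and is a structural component of heterochromatin. The record does not state the functional consequence of I165E, though the associated publication concerns heterochromatin loss in neurons. The fusion allows the mutant protein's localisation and behaviour to be followed by fluorescence in transfected cells.
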