Features (pLannotate 1.2.2; 21 found; start..end, strand, type, name):
      4..383     +  enhancer       CMV enhancer: human cytomegalovirus immediate early enhancer
    385..510     +  promoter       chicken β-actin promoter (fragment): contains a 21-bp deletion relative to the standard chicken β-actin promoter
    522..678     +  promoter       chicken β-actin promoter (fragment): contains a 21-bp deletion relative to the standard chicken β-actin promoter
    679..1695    +  intron         chimeric intron: chimera between introns from chicken β-actin and rabbit β-globin
   1693..1749    +  CDS            HBB (fragment): HBB_LEPEU - Experimental evidence at protein level: Swiss-Prot protein existence level 1. Involved in oxygen transport from the lung to the various peripheral tissues. From Lepus europaeus (European hare).
   1744..1765    +  misc_feature   MCS (fragment): multiple cloning site
   1772..2344    +  CDS            Cbx5: CBX5_MOUSE - Also known as Hp1a. Experimental evidence at protein level: Swiss-Prot protein existence level 1. Component of heterochromatin that recognizes and binds histone H3 tails methylated at 'Lys-9' (H3K9me), leading to epigenetic repression. In contrast, it is excluded from chromatin when 'Tyr-41' of histone H3 is phosphorylated (H3Y41ph). Can interact with lamin-B receptor (LBR). This interaction can contribute to the association of the heterochromatin with the inner nuclear membrane. Involved in the formation of functional kinetochore through interaction with MIS12 complex proteins (B
   2360..3079    +  CDS            EGFP: the original enhanced GFP (Yang et al., 1996) mammalian codon-optimized
   3089..3160    +  CDS            HBB (fragment): HBB_PONPY - Experimental evidence at transcript level: Swiss-Prot protein existence level 2. Involved in oxygen transport from the lung to the various peripheral tissues. From Pongo pygmaeus (Bornean orangutan).
   3231..3286    +  polyA_signal   β-globin poly(A) signal: rabbit β-globin polyadenylation signal (Gil and Proudfoot, 1987)
   3671..3687    -  protein_bind   lac operator: The lac repressor binds to the lac operator to inhibit transcription in E. coli. This inhibition can be relieved by adding lactose or isopropyl-β-D-thiogalactopyranoside (IPTG). lac repressor encoded by lacI
   3695..3725    -  promoter       lac promoter: promoter for the E. coli lac operon
   3740..3761    -  protein_bind   CAP binding site: CAP binding activates transcription in the presence of cAMP. E. coli catabolite activator protein
   3774..3813    -  CDS            lacI (fragment): lac repressor; lacI; The lac repressor binds to the lac operator to inhibit transcription in E. coli. This inhibition can be relieved by adding lactose or isopropyl-β-D-thiogalactopyranoside (IPTG).
   3820..3842    +  promoter       SV40 promoter (fragment): SV40 enhancer and early promoter
   3866..4001    +  rep_origin     SV40 ori: SV40 origin of replication
   4021..4155    +  polyA_signal   SV40 poly(A) signal: SV40 polyadenylation signal
   4157..4211    -  CDS            lacI (fragment): lac repressor; lacI; The lac repressor binds to the lac operator to inhibit transcription in E. coli. This inhibition can be relieved by adding lactose or isopropyl-β-D-thiogalactopyranoside (IPTG).
   4394..4982    -  rep_origin     ori: high-copy-number ColE1/pMB1/pBR322/pUC origin of replication
   5153..6013    -  CDS            AmpR: β-lactamase; bla; confers resistance to ampicillin, carbenicillin, and related antibiotics
   6014..6118    -  promoter       AmpR promoter: bla
>Addgene plasmid #179937 | pCAG-HP1α-I165E-EGFP | addgene full sequence | sequence record 436318 | Addgene NGS Result
GTCGACATTGATTATTGACTAGTTATTAATAGTAATCAATTACGGGGTCATTAGTTCATAGCCCATATAT
GGAGTTCCGCGTTACATAACTTACGGTAAATGGCCCGCCTGGCTGACCGCCCAACGACCCCCGCCCATTG
ACGTCAATAATGACGTATGTTCCCATAGTAACGCCAATAGGGACTTTCCATTGACGTCAATGGGTGGAGT
ATTTACGGTAAACTGCCCACTTGGCAGTACATCAAGTGTATCATATGCCAAGTACGCCCCCTATTGACGT
CAATGACGGTAAATGGCCCGCCTGGCATTATGCCCAGTACATGACCTTATGGGACTTTCCTACTTGGCAG
TACATCTACGTATTAGTCATCGCTATTACCATGGTCGAGGTGAGCCCCACGTTCTGCTTCACTCTCCCCA
TCTCCCCCCCCTCCCCACCCCCAATTTTGTATTTATTTATTTTTTAATTATTTTGTGCAGCGATGGGGGC
GGGGGGGGGGGGGGGGCGGGCCCGGGGGGGGGGGGGGGGGGGGGGGGGGGGGGGGGGGGGAGGGGCGGGG
GGGGGCGAGGCGGAGAGGTGCGGCGGCAGCCAATCAGAGCGGCGCGCTCCGAAAGTTTCCTTTTATGGCG
AGGCGGCGGCGGCGGCGGCCCTATAAAAAGCGAAGCGCGCGGCGGGCGGGAGTCGCTGCGCGCTGCCTTC
GCCCCGTGCCCCGCTCCGCCGCCGCCTCGCGCCGCCCGCCCCGGCTCTGACTGACCGCGTTACTCCCACA
GGTGAGCGGGCGGGACGGCCCTTCTCCTCCGGGCTGTAATTAGCGCTTGGTTTAATGACGGCTTGTTTCT
TTTCTGTGGCTGCGTGAAAGCCTTGAGGGGCTCCGGGAGGGCCCTTTGTGCGGGGGGAGCGGCTCGGGGG
GTGCGTGCGTGTGTGTGTGCGTGGGGAGCGCCGCGTGCGGCTCCGCGCTGCCCGGCGGCTGTGAGCGCTG
CGGGCGCGGCGCGGGGCTTTGTGCGCTCCGCAGTGTGCGCGAGGGGAGCGCGGCCGGGGGCGGTGCCCCG
CGGTGCGGGGGGGGCTGCGAGGGGAACAAAGGCTGCGTGCGGGGTGTGTGCGTGGGGGGGTGAGCAGGGG
GTGTGGGCGCGTCGGTCGGGCTGCAACCCCCCCTGCACCCCCCTCCCCGAGTTGCTGAGCACGGCCCGGC
TTCGGGTGCGGGGCTCCGTACGGGGCGTGGCGCGGGGCTCGCCGTGCCGGGCGGGGGGTGGCGGCAGGTG
GGGGTGCCGGGCGGGGCGGGGCCGCCTCGGGCCGGGGAGGGCTCGGGGGAGGGGCGCGGCGGCCCCCGGA
GCGCCGGCGGCTGTCGAGGCGCGGCGAGCCGCAGCCATTGCCTTTTATGGTAATCGTGCGAGAGGGCGCA
GGGACTTCCTTTGTCCCAAATCTGTGCGGAGCCGAAATCTGGGAGGCGCCGCCGCACCCCCTCTAGCGGG
CGCGGGGCGAAGCGGTGCGGCGCCGGCAGGAAGGAAATGGGCGGGGAGGGCCTTCGTGCGTCGCCGCGCC
GCCGTCCCCTTCTCCCTCTCCAGCCTCGGGGCTGTCCGCGGGGGGACGGCTGCCTTCGGGGGGGACGGGG
CAGGGCGGGGTTCGGCTTCTGGCGTGTGACCGGCGGCTCTAGAGCCTCTGCTAACCATGTTCATGCCTTC
TTCTTTTTCCTACAGCTCCTGGGCAACGTGCTGGTTATTGTGCTGTCTCATCATTTTGGCAAAGAATTCT
GCAGTCGACGGTACCCACGACATGGGAAAGAAGACCAAGAGGACAGCCGACAGCTCTTCTTCAGAGGATG
AGGAGGAATATGTGGTGGAAAAGGTGTTGGACAGGCGCATGGTTAAGGGGCAAGTGGAATATCTGTTGAA
GTGGAAAGGCTTTTCTGAGGAGCACAATACTTGGGAACCTGAGAAGAACTTGGATTGTCCTGAACTAATT
TCTGAGTTTATGAAAAAGTATAAGAAGATGAAGGAGGGTGAAAACAATAAGCCCAGGGAGAAATCAGAAG
GAAACAAGAGGAAATCCAGTTTCTCCAACAGCGCTGATGATATTAAATCTAAAAAAAAGAGAGAGCAAAG
CAATGATATCGCTCGGGGCTTTGAGAGAGGACTGGAACCAGAAAAGATCATCGGAGCAACAGATTCCTGC
GGTGACTTAATGTTCTTAATGAAATGGAAAGACACAGATGAAGCTGACCTGGTTCTTGCAAAAGAAGCTA
ACGTGAAGTGTCCACAGATTGTGGAGGCATTTTATGAAGAGAGACTGACGTGGCACGCATATCCAGAGGA
TGCGGAAAACAAAGAAAAAGAAAGCGCGAAGAGCTTACCGGTCGCCACCATGGTGAGCAAGGGCGAGGAG
CTGTTCACCGGGGTGGTGCCCATCCTGGTCGAGCTGGACGGCGACGTAAACGGCCACAAGTTCAGCGTGT
CCGGCGAGGGCGAGGGCGATGCCACCTACGGCAAGCTGACCCTGAAGTTCATCTGCACCACCGGCAAGCT
GCCCGTGCCCTGGCCCACCCTCGTGACCACCCTGACCTACGGCGTGCAGTGCTTCAGCCGCTACCCCGAC
CACATGAAGCAGCACGACTTCTTCAAGTCCGCCATGCCCGAAGGCTACGTCCAGGAGCGCACCATCTTCT
TCAAGGACGACGGCAACTACAAGACCCGCGCCGAGGTGAAGTTCGAGGGCGACACCCTGGTGAACCGCAT
CGAGCTGAAGGGCATCGACTTCAAGGAGGACGGCAACATCCTGGGGCACAAGCTGGAGTACAACTACAAC
AGCCACAACGTCTATATCATGGCCGACAAGCAGAAGAACGGCATCAAGGTGAACTTCAAGATCCGCCACA
ACATCGAGGACGGCAGCGTGCAGCTCGCCGACCACTACCAGCAGAACACCCCCATCGGCGACGGCCCCGT
GCTGCTGCCCGACAACCACTACCTGAGCACCCAGTCCGCCCTGAGCAAAGACCCCAACGAGAAGCGCGAT
CACATGGTCCTGCTGGAGTTCGTGACCGCCGCCGGGATCACTCTCGGCATGGACGAGCTGTACAAGTAAA
GCGGCCGCACTCCTCAGGTGCAGGCTGCCTATCAGAAGGTGGTGGCTGGTGTGGCCAATGCCCTGGCTCA
CAAATACCACTGAGATCTTTTTCCCTCTGCCAAAAATTATGGGGACATCATGAAGCCCCTTGAGCATCTG
ACTTCTGGCTAATAAAGGAAATTTATTTTCATTGCAATAGTGTGTTGGAATTTTTTGTGTCTCTCACTCG
GAAGGACATATGGGAGGGCAAATCATTTAAAACATCAGAATGAGTATTTGGTTTAGAGTTTGGCAACATA
TGCCCATATGCTGGCTGCCATGAACAAAGGTTGGCTATAAAGAGGTCATCAGTATATGAAACAGCCCCCT
GCTGTCCATTCCTTATTCCATAGAAAAGCCTTGACTTGAGGTTAGATTTTTTTTATATTTTGTTTTGTGT
TATTTTTTTCTTTAACATCCCTAAAATTTTCCTTACATGTTTTACTAGCCAGATTTTTCCTCCTCTCCTG
ACTACTCCCAGTCATAGCTGTCCCTCTTCTCTTATGGAGATCCCTCGACCTGCAGCCCAAGCTTGGCGTA
ATCATGGTCATAGCTGTTTCCTGTGTGAAATTGTTATCCGCTCACAATTCCACACAACATACGAGCCGGA
AGCATAAAGTGTAAAGCCTGGGGTGCCTAATGAGTGAGCTAACTCACATTAATTGCGTTGCGCTCACTGC
CCGCTTTCCAGTCGGGAAACCTGTCGTGCCAGCGGATCCGCATCTCAATTAGTCAGCAACCATAGTCCCG
CCCCTAACTCCGCCCATCCCGCCCCTAACTCCGCCCAGTTCCGCCCATTCTCCGCCCCATGGCTGACTAA
TTTTTTTTATTTATGCAGAGGCCGAGGCCGCCTCGGCCTCTGAGCTATTCCAGAAGTAGTGAGGAGGCTT
TTTTGGAGGCCTAGGCTTTTGCAAAAAGCTAACTTGTTTATTGCAGCTTATAATGGTTACAAATAAAGCA
ATAGCATCACAAATTTCACAAATAAAGCATTTTTTTCACTGCATTCTAGTTGTGGTTTGTCCAAACTCAT
CAATGTATCTTATCATGTCTGGATCCGCTGCATTAATGAATCGGCCAACGCGCGGGGAGAGGCGGTTTGC
GTATTGGGCGCTCTTCCGCTTCCTCGCTCACTGACTCGCTGCGCTCGGTCGTTCGGCTGCGGCGAGCGGT
ATCAGCTCACTCAAAGGCGGTAATACGGTTATCCACAGAATCAGGGGATAACGCAGGAAAGAACATGTGA
GCAAAAGGCCAGCAAAAGGCCAGGAACCGTAAAAAGGCCGCGTTGCTGGCGTTTTTCCATAGGCTCCGCC
CCCCTGACGAGCATCACAAAAATCGACGCTCAAGTCAGAGGTGGCGAAACCCGACAGGACTATAAAGATA
CCAGGCGTTTCCCCCTGGAAGCTCCCTCGTGCGCTCTCCTGTTCCGACCCTGCCGCTTACCGGATACCTG
TCCGCCTTTCTCCCTTCGGGAAGCGTGGCGCTTTCTCATAGCTCACGCTGTAGGTATCTCAGTTCGGTGT
AGGTCGTTCGCTCCAAGCTGGGCTGTGTGCACGAACCCCCCGTTCAGCCCGACCGCTGCGCCTTATCCGG
TAACTATCGTCTTGAGTCCAACCCGGTAAGACACGACTTATCGCCACTGGCAGCAGCCACTGGTAACAGG
ATTAGCAGAGCGAGGTATGTAGGCGGTGCTACAGAGTTCTTGAAGTGGTGGCCTAACTACGGCTACACTA
GAAGAACAGTATTTGGTATCTGCGCTCTGCTGAAGCCAGTTACCTTCGGAAAAAGAGTTGGTAGCTCTTG
ATCCGGCAAACAAACCACCGCTGGTAGCGGTGGTTTTTTTGTTTGCAAGCAGCAGATTACGCGCAGAAAA
AAAGGATCTCAAGAAGATCCTTTGATCTTTTCTACGGGGTCTGACGCTCAGTGGAACGAAAACTCACGTT
AAGGGATTTTGGTCATGAGATTATCAAAAAGGATCTTCACCTAGATCCTTTTAAATTAAAAATGAAGTTT
TAAATCAATCTAAAGTATATATGAGTAAACTTGGTCTGACAGTTACCAATGCTTAATCAGTGAGGCACCT
ATCTCAGCGATCTGTCTATTTCGTTCATCCATAGTTGCCTGACTCCCCGTCGTGTAGATAACTACGATAC
GGGAGGGCTTACCATCTGGCCCCAGTGCTGCAATGATACCGCGAGACCCACGCTCACCGGCTCCAGATTT
ATCAGCAATAAACCAGCCAGCCGGAAGGGCCGAGCGCAGAAGTGGTCCTGCAACTTTATCCGCCTCCATC
CAGTCTATTAATTGTTGCCGGGAAGCTAGAGTAAGTAGTTCGCCAGTTAATAGTTTGCGCAACGTTGTTG
CCATTGCTACAGGCATCGTGGTGTCACGCTCGTCGTTTGGTATGGCTTCATTCAGCTCCGGTTCCCAACG
ATCAAGGCGAGTTACATGATCCCCCATGTTGTGCAAAAAAGCGGTTAGCTCCTTCGGTCCTCCGATCGTT
GTCAGAAGTAAGTTGGCCGCAGTGTTATCACTCATGGTTATGGCAGCACTGCATAATTCTCTTACTGTCA
TGCCATCCGTAAGATGCTTTTCTGTGACTGGTGAGTACTCAACCAAGTCATTCTGAGAATAGTGTATGCG
GCGACCGAGTTGCTCTTGCCCGGCGTCAATACGGGATAATACCGCGCCACATAGCAGAACTTTAAAAGTG
CTCATCATTGGAAAACGTTCTTCGGGGCGAAAACTCTCAAGGATCTTACCGCTGTTGAGATCCAGTTCGA
TGTAACCCACTCGTGCACCCAACTGATCTTCAGCATCTTTTACTTTCACCAGCGTTTCTGGGTGAGCAAA
AACAGGAAGGCAAAATGCCGCAAAAAAGGGAATAAGGGCGACACGGAAATGTTGAATACTCATACTCTTC
CTTTTTCAATATTATTGAAGCATTTATCAGGGTTATTGTCTCATGAGCGGATACATATTTGAATGTATTT
AGAAAAATAAACAAATAGGGGTTCCGCGCACATTTCCCCGAAAAGTGCCACCTGG
